Addgene plasmid #74808: pGWB414
Purpose: (Empty Backbone) Gateway cloning compatible binary vector for C-terminal fusion with 3xHA (CaMV35S promoter).
Depositing lab: Tsuyoshi Nakagawa. Depositing organization: Shimane University. Publication: Improved Gateway binary vectors: high-performance vectors for creation of fusion constructs in transgenic analysis of plants. Nakagawa T, Suzuki T, Murata S, Nakamura S, Hino T, Maeo K, Tabata R, Kawai T, Tanaka K, Niwa Y, Watanabe Y, Nakamura K, Kimura T, Ishiguro S. Biosci Biotechnol Biochem. 2007 Aug;71(8):2095-100. Epub 2007 Aug 7. 10.1271/bbb.70216 PubMed 17690442.
Backbone
  Vector backbone: pPZP221
  Backbone manufacturer: Hajdukiewicz P., Svab Z. and Maliga P.
  Backbone size (bp): 8500
  Modifications to backbone: gentamycin-resistant marker was removed and kanamycin-resistant marker (NOS promoter:NPTII:NOS terminator) was inserted.
  Vector type: Plant Expression
  Promoter: CaMV35S
  Selectable markers: Kanamycin
Growth in bacteria
  Bacterial resistance: Chloramphenicol and Spectinomycin, 25 & 50 μg/mL
  Growth temperature: 37°C
  Growth strain: ccdB Survival
  Copy number: High Copy
Gene/Insert
  Cloning method: Gateway Cloning
Terms and licenses: Academic/Nonprofit Terms; Industry Terms: Not Available to Industry
How to cite: pGWB414 was a gift from Tsuyoshi Nakagawa (Addgene plasmid # 74808 ; http://n2t.net/addgene:74808 ; RRID:Addgene_74808)
