[The description below was written by a language model from this plasmid's Addgene catalogue record and pLannotate feature annotations shown in this document.]
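Description:
pGWB414 is an empty Gateway destination binary vector for Agrobacterium-mediated plant transformation, built on the pPZP221 backbone and designed to express a gene of interest under the CaMV 35S promoter as a C-terminal fusion to a triple HA epitope tag. The annotated sequence is 11,805 nt. The backbone carries a ColE1/pBR322-type origin with the bom mobilisation region for propagation in E. coli, together with the pVS1 oriV, RepA and StaA functions that support replication and stable maintenance in Agrobacterium. Bacterial selection relies on the aadA spectinomycin/streptomycin resistance gene outside the T-DNA. The chloramphenicol resistance gene inside the Gateway cassette provides a second selection for the unrecombined vector. Because the cassette also encodes the CcdB toxin, the empty plasmid is maintained in a ccdB-tolerant strain.

Between the nopaline-type right and left T-DNA border repeats lie two plant expression units. The first consists of the 35S promoter, an attR1–CmR–ccdB–attR2 cassette, the 3xHA coding sequence and a NOS terminator. An LR recombination with an entry clone replaces the CmR/ccdB segment with the gene of interest. This places the gene downstream of the constitutive promoter and, provided the entry clone lacks a stop codon and is in frame, fuses it to 3xHA. Loss of ccdB gives counter-selection against non-recombinant plasmids in ordinary E. coli. The second unit, in the opposite orientation near the left border, is NOS promoter:NPTII:NOS terminator, which confers kanamycin resistance for selecting transformed plants. According to the record, this marker replaced the gentamycin marker of the parent vector. Remnants of lacZα and lac regulatory sequences and other partial gene fragments are also annotated. The vector is used to make HA-tagged proteins in transgenic plants, where the epitope tag allows antibody-based detection of the fusion protein.
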