Features (pLannotate 1.2.2; 32 found; start..end, strand, type, name):
     54..78      -  misc_feature   RB T-DNA repeat: right border repeat from nopaline C58 T-DNA
    144..298     -  CDS            lacZα (fragment): LacZα fragment of β-galactosidase; lacZ fragment
    301..321     -  misc_feature   MCS (fragment): pUC18/19 multiple cloning site
    812..1153    +  promoter       CaMV 35S promoter: strong constitutive promoter from cauliflower mosaic virus
   1179..1303    +  protein_bind   attR1: mutant version of attR; recombination site for the Gateway® LR reaction LR Clonase™
   1340..1370    +  promoter       lac UV5 promoter: E. coli lac promoter with an "up" mutation
   1395..1423    +  promoter       cat promoter (fragment): promoter of the E. coli cat gene encoding chloramphenicol acetyltransferase
   1424..2083    +  CDS            CmR: chloramphenicol acetyltransferase; cat; confers resistance to chloramphenicol
   2262..2420    +  CDS            ccdA (fragment): CCDA_ECO57 - Also known as H, letA. Experimental evidence at protein level: Swiss-Prot protein existence level 1. Antitoxin component of a type II toxin-antitoxin (TA) system which inhibits the post-segregational killing (PSK) of plasmid-free cells, also referred to as a plasmid addiction system. Binds to and blocks the activity of CcdB; will also remove bound CcdB protein from the CcdB-GyrA complex by forming a CcdA-CcdB complex, a process termed rejuvenation. Functions as a transcriptional corepressor for the ccdAB operon, repression also requires CcdB (By similarity). From Escherichia coli
   2425..2727    +  CDS            ccdB: CCDB_ECOLI - Also known as G, letB, letD. Experimental evidence at protein level: Swiss-Prot protein existence level 1. Toxic component of a type II toxin-antitoxin (TA) system, functioning in plasmid maintainence. Responsible for the post- segregational killing (PSK) of plasmid-free cells, also referred to as a plasmid addiction system. Half-life of over 2 hours. Cell killing by CcdB is accompanied by filamentation, defects in chromosome and plasmid segregation, defects in cell division, formation of anucleate cells, decreased DNA synthesis and plasmid loss. Interferes with the activity of DN
   2771..2895    -  protein_bind   attR2: mutant version of attR; recombination site for the Gateway® LR reaction LR Clonase™
   2924..3013    +  CDS            3xHA: three tandem HA epitope tags
   3047..3299    +  terminator     NOS terminator: nopaline synthase terminator and poly(A) signal
   3355..3377    -  protein_bind   lac operator (fragment): The lac repressor binds to the lac operator to inhibit transcription in E. coli. This inhibition can be relieved by adding lactose or isopropyl-β-D-thiogalactopyranoside (IPTG). lac repressor encoded by lacI
   3381..3411    -  promoter       lac promoter: promoter for the E. coli lac operon
   3426..3447    -  protein_bind   CAP binding site: CAP binding activates transcription in the presence of cAMP. E. coli catabolite activator protein
   3481..3733    -  terminator     NOS terminator: nopaline synthase terminator and poly(A) signal
   3740..3946    -  CDS            ocd (fragment): OCD_AGRFC - Experimental evidence at protein level: Swiss-Prot protein existence level 1. Catalyzes the conversion of L-ornithine into L-proline with release of ammonia. Is involved in the utilization of nopaline, a catabolic pathway that proceeds through L-arginine and L-ornithine to L-proline. Nopaline is a predominant opine in plant cells transformed with Ti plasmid pTiC58. From Agrobacterium fabrum (strain C58 / ATCC 33970) (Agrobacterium tumefaciens (strain C58)).
   3953..4102    -  CDS            ble (fragment): BLE_KLEPN - Experimental evidence at protein level: Swiss-Prot protein existence level 1. Binding protein with a strong affinity to the bleomycin family of antibiotics. Binds to CL990; an antimitotic-antibiotic compound. From Klebsiella pneumoniae.
   4123..4917    -  CDS            NeoR/KanR: aminoglycoside phosphotransferase from Tn5; aph(3')-II (or nptII); confers resistance to neomycin, kanamycin, and G418 (Geneticin®)
   4938..5121    -  promoter       NOS promoter: nopaline synthase promoter NOS promoter
   5327..5351    -  misc_feature   LB T-DNA repeat: left border repeat from nopaline C58 T-DNA
   5610..5633    +  promoter       Pc promoter (fragment): intI1 (promoter lies within the coding sequence); class 1 integron promoter
   5809..5865    +  CDS            GmR (fragment): gentamycin acetyltransferase; aacC1; confers resistance to gentamycin
   5876..6663    +  CDS            SmR (fragment): aminoglycoside adenylyltransferase (Murphy, 1985); aadA; confers resistance to spectinomycin and streptomycin
   6909..7497    +  rep_origin     ori: high-copy-number ColE1/pMB1/pBR322/pUC origin of replication
   7683..7823    -  misc_feature   bom: basis of mobility region from pBR322
   7925..7964    -  CDS            rop (fragment): Rop protein, which maintains plasmids at low copy number; rop
   8167..8361    -  rep_origin     pVS1 oriV: origin of replication for the Pseudomonas plasmid pVS1 (Heeb et al., 2000)
   8427..9500    -  CDS            pVS1 RepA: replication protein from the Pseudomonas plasmid pVS1 (Heeb et al., 2000)
   9929..10558   -  CDS            pVS1 StaA: stability protein from the Pseudomonas plasmid pVS1 (Heeb et al., 2000)
  11118..11519   -  CDS            Y4CG_SINFN (fragment): Protein inferred from homology: Swiss-Prot protein existence level 3. From Sinorhizobium fredii (strain NBRC 101917 / NGR234).
>Addgene plasmid #74808 | pGWB414 | depositor full sequence | sequence record 141488 | pGWB414 sequence 11805 bps
TTTCACGCCCTTTTAAATATCCGATTATTCTAATAAACGCTCTTTTCTCTTAGGTTTACCCGCCAATATA
TCCTGTCAAACACTGATAGTTTAAACTGAAGGCGGGAAACGACAATCTGATCCAAGCTCAAGCTGCTCTA
GCATTCGCCATTCAGGCTGCGCAACTGTTGGGAAGGGCGATCGGTGCGGGCCTCTTCGCTATTACGCCAG
CTGGCGAAAGGGGGATGTGCTGCAAGGCGATTAAGTTGGGTAACGCCAGGGTTTTCCCAGTCACGACGTT
GTAAAACGACGGCCAGTGCCAAGCTTGCATGCCTGCAGGTCCCCAGATTAGCCTTTTCAATTTCAGAAAG
AATGCTAACCCACAGATGGTTAGAGAGGCTTACGCAGCAGGTCTCATCAAGACGATCTACCCGAGCAATA
ATCTCCAGGAAATCAAATACCTTCCCAAGAAGGTTAAAGATGCAGTCAAAAGATTCAGGACTAACTGCAT
CAAGAACACAGAGAAAGATATATTTCTCAAGATCAGAAGTACTATTCCAGTATGGACGATTCAAGGCTTG
CTTCACAAACCAAGGCAAGTAATAGAGATTGGAGTCTCTAAAAAGGTAGTTCCCACTGAATCAAAGGCCA
TGGAGTCAAAGATTCAAATAGAGGACCTAACAGAACTCGCCGTAAAGACTGGCGAACAGTTCATACAGAG
TCTCTTACGACTCAATGACAAGAAGAAAATCTTCGTCAACATGGTGGAGCACGACACACTTGTCTACTCC
AAAAATATCAAAGATACAGTCTCAGAAGACCAAAGGGCAATTGAGACTTTTCAACAAAGGGTAATATCCG
GAAACCTCCTCGGATTCCATTGCCCAGCTATCTGTCACTTTATTGTGAAGATAGTGGAAAAGGAAGGTGG
CTCCTACAAATGCCATCATTGCGATAAAGGAAAGGCCATCGTTGAAGATGCCTCTGCCGACAGTGGTCCC
AAAGATGGACCCCCACCCACGAGGAGCATCGTGGAAAAAGAAGACGTTCCAACCACGTCTTCAAAGCAAG
TGGATTGATGTGATATCTCCACTGACGTAAGGGATGACGCACAATCCCACTATCCTTCGCAAGACCCTTC
CTCTATATAAGGAAGTTCATTTCATTTGGAGAGAACACGGGGGACTCTAGAGTTATCAACAAGTTTGTAC
AAAAAAGCTGAACGAGAAACGTAAAATGATATAAATATCAATATATTAAATTAGATTTTGCATAAAAAAC
AGACTACATAATACTGTAAAACACAACATATCCAGTCACTATGGCGGCCCCTCGAGGGGCCGCATTAGGC
ACCCCAGGCTTTACACTTTATGCTTCCGGCTCGTATAATGTGTGGATTTTGAGTTAGGATCCGGCGAGAT
TTTCAGGAGCTAAGGAAGCTAAAATGGAGAAAAAAATCACTGGATATACCACCGTTGATATATCCCAATG
GCATCGTAAAGAACATTTTGAGGCATTTCAGTCAGTTGCTCAATGTACCTATAACCAGACCGTTCAGCTG
GATATTACGGCCTTTTTAAAGACCGTAAAGAAAAATAAGCACAAGTTTTATCCGGCCTTTATTCACATTC
TTGCCCGCCTGATGAATGCTCATCCGGAATTCCGTATGGCAATGAAAGACGGTGAGCTGGTGATATGGGA
TAGTGTTCACCCTTGTTACACCGTTTTCCATGAGCAAACTGAAACGTTTTCATCGCTCTGGAGTGAATAC
CACGACGATTTCCGGCAGTTTCTACACATATATTCGCAAGATGTGGCGTGTTACGGTGAAAACCTGGCCT
ATTTCCCTAAAGGGTTTATTGAGAATATGTTTTTCGTCTCAGCCAATCCCTGGGTGAGTTTCACCAGTTT
TGATTTAAACGTGGCCAATATGGACAACTTCTTCGCCCCCGTTTTCACCATGGGCAAATATTATACGCAA
GGCGACAAGGTGCTGATGCCGCTGGCGATTCAGGTTCATCATGCCGTCTGTGATGGCTTCCATGTCGGCA
GAATGCTTAATGAATTACAACAGTACTGCGATGAGTGGCAGGGCGGGGCGTAAAGATCTGGATCCGGCTT
ACTAAAAGCCAGATAACAGTATGCGTATTTGCGCGCTGATTTTTGCGGTATAAGAATATATACTGATATG
TATACCCGAAGTATGTCAAAAAGAGGTGTGCTATGAAGCAGCGTATTACAGTGACAGTTGACAGCGACAG
CTATCAGTTGCTCAAGGCATATATGATGTCAATATCTCCGGTCTGGTAAGCACAACCATGCAGAATGAAG
CCCGTCGTCTGCGTGCCGAACGCTGGAAAGCGGAAAATCAGGAAGGGATGGCTGAGGTCGCCCGGTTTAT
TGAAATGAACGGCTCTTTTGCTGACGAGAACAGGGACTGGTGAAATGCAGTTTAAGGTTTACACCTATAA
AAGAGAGAGCCGTTATCGTCTGTTTGTGGATGTACAGAGTGATATTATTGACACGCCCGGGCGACGGATG
GTGATCCCCCTGGCCAGTGCACGTCTGCTGTCAGATAAAGTCTCCCGTGAACTTTACCCGGTGGTGCATA
TCGGGGATGAAAGCTGGCGCATGATGACCACCGATATGGCCAGTGTGCCGGTCTCCGTTATCGGGGAAGA
AGTGGCTGATCTCAGCCACCGCGAAAATGACATCAAAAACGCCATTAACCTGATGTTCTGGGGAATATAA
ATGTCAGGCTCCCTTATACACAGCCAGTCTGCAGGTCGACCATAGTGACTGGATATGTTGTGTTTTACAG
TATTATGTAGTCTGTTTTTTATGCAAAATCTAATTTAATATATTGATATTTATATCATTTTACGTTTCTC
GTTCAGCTTTCTTGTACAAAGTGGTTGATAACAGCGGGTTAATTAACATCTTTTACCCATACGATGTTCC
TGACTATGCGGGCTATCCCTATGACGTCCCGGACTATGCAGGATCCTATCCATATGACGTTCCAGATTAC
GCTGCTCAGTGCAGCGCTTAGAGCTCGAATTTCCCCGATCGTTCAAACATTTGGCAATAAAGTTTCTTAA
GATTGAATCCTGTTGCCGGTCTTGCGATGATTATCATATAATTTCTGTTGAATTACGTTAAGCATGTAAT
AATTAACATGTAATGCATGACGTTATTTATGAGATGGGTTTTTATGATTAGAGTCCCGCAATTATACATT
TAATACGCGATAGAAAACAAAATATAGCGCGCAAACTAGGATAAATTATCGCGCGCGGTGTCATCTATGT
TACTAGATCGGGAATTGGTTCCGGAACCAATTCGTAATCATGGTCATAGCTGTTTCCTGTGTGAAATTGT
TATCCGCTCACAATTCCACACAACATACGAGCCGGAAGCATAAAGTGTAAAGCCTGGGGTGCCTAATGAG
TGAGCTAACTCACATTAGGCTGAATTAGGCGCGCCTATTTCTGAATTCCCGATCTAGTAACATAGATGAC
ACCGCGCGCGATAATTTATCCTAGTTTGCGCGCTATATTTTGTTTTCTATCGCGTATTAAATGTATAATT
GCGGGACTCTAATCATAAAAACCCATCTCATAAATAACGTCATGCATTACATGTTAATTATTACATGCTT
AACGTAATTCAACAGAAATTATATGATAATCATCGCAAGACCGGCAACAGGATTCAATCTTAAGAAACTT
TATTGCCAAATGTTTGAACGATCGGGGATCATCCGGGTCTGTGGCGGGAACTCCACGAAAATATCCGAAC
GCAGCAAGATATCGCGGTGCATCTCGGTCTTGCCTGGGCAGTCGCCGCCGACGCCGTTGATGTGGACGCC
GGGCCCGATCATATTGTCGCTCAGGATCGTGGCGTTGTGCTTGTCGGCCGTTGCTGTCGTAATGATATCG
GCACCTTCGACCGCCTGTTCCGCAGAGATCCCGTGGGCGAAGAACTCCAGCATGAGATCCCCGCGCTGGA
GGATCATCCAGCCGGCGTCCCGGAAAACGATTCCGAAGCCCAACCTTTCATAGAAGGCGGCGGTGGAATC
GAAATCTCGTGATGGCAGGTTGGGCGTCGCTTGGTCGGTCATTTCGAACCCCAGAGTCCCGCTCAGAAGA
ACTCGTCAAGAAGGCGATAGAAGGCGATGCGCTGCGAATCGGGAGCGGCGATACCGTAAAGCACGAGGAA
GCGGTCAGCCCATTCGCCGCCAAGCTCTTCAGCAATATCACGGGTAGCCAACGCTATGTCCTGATAGCGG
TCCGCCACACCCAGCCGGCCACAGTCGATGAATCCAGAAAAGCGGCCATTTTCCACCATGATATTCGGCA
AGCAGGCATCGCCATGGGTCACGACGAGATCATCGCCGTCGGGCATGCGCGCCTTGAGCCTGGCGAACAG
TTCGGCTGGCGCGAGCCCCTGATGCTCTTCGTCCAGATCATCCTGATCGACAAGACCGGCTTCCATCCGA
GTACGTGCTCGCTCGATGCGATGTTTCGCTTGGTGGTCGAATGGGCAGGTAGCCGGATCAAGCGTATGCA
GCCGCCGCATTGCATCAGCCATGATGGATACTTTCTCGGCAGGAGCAAGGTGAGATGACAGGAGATCCTG
CCCCGGCACTTCGCCCAATAGCAGCCAGTCCCTTCCCGCTTCAGTGACAACGTCGAGCACAGCTGCGCAA
GGAACGCCCGTCGTGGCCAGCCACGATAGCCGCGCTGCCTCGTCCTGCAGTTCATTCAGGGCACCGGACA
GGTCGGTCTTGACAAAAAGAACCGGGCGCCCCTGCGCTGACAGCCGGAACACGGCGGCATCAGAGCAGCC
GATTGTCTGTTGTGCCCAGTCATAGCCGAATAGCCTCTCCACCCAAGCGGCCGGAGAACCTGCGTGCAAT
CCATCTTGTTCAATCATGCGAAACGATCCAGATCCGGTGCAGATTATTTGGATTGAGAGTGAATATGAGA
CTCTAATTGGATACCGAGGGGAATTTATGGAACGTCAGTGGAGCATTTTTGACAAGAAATATTTGCTAGC
TGATAGTGACCTTAGGCGACTTTTGAACGCGCAATAATGGTTTCTGACGTATGTGCTTAGCTCATTAAAC
TCCAGAAACCCGCGGCTGAGTGGCTCCTTCAACGTTGCGGTTCTGTCAGTTCCAAACGTAAAACGGCTTG
TCCCGCGTCATCGGCGGGGGTCATAACGTGACTCCCTTAATTCTCCGCTCATGATGAATTCAGAAATAAA
TTCAGCCTAATTCGGCGTTAATTCAGTACATTAAAAACGTCCGCAATGTGTTATTAAGTTGTCTAAGCGT
CAATTTGTTTACACCACAATATATCCTGCCACCAGCCAGCCAACAGCTCCCCGACCGGCAGCTCGGCACA
AAATCACCACTCGATACAGGCAGCCCATCAGTCCGGGACGGCGTCAGCGGGAGAGCCGTTGTAAGGCGGC
AGACTTTGCTCATGTTACCGATGCTATTCGGAAGAACGGCAACTAAGCTGCCGGGTTTGAAACACGGATG
ATCTCGCGGAGGGTAGCATGTTGATTGTAACGATGACAGAGCGTTGCTGCCTGTGATCAATTCGGGCACG
AACCCAGTGGACATAAGCCTGTTCGGTTCGTAAGCTGTAATGCAAGTAGCGTATGCGCTCACGCAACTGG
TCCAGAACCTTGACCGAACGCAGCGGTGGTAACGGCGCAGTGGCGGTTTTCATGGCTTGTTATGACTGTT
TTTTTGGGGTACAGTCTATGCCTCGGGCATCCAAGCAGCAAGCGCGTTACGCCGTGGGTCGATGTTTGAT
GTTATGGAGCAGCAACGATGTTACGCAGCAGGGCAGTCGCCCTAAAACAAAGTTAAACATCATGGGGGAA
GCGGTGATCGCCGAAGTATCGACTCAACTATCAGAGGTAGTTGGCGTCATCGAGCGCCATCTCGAACCGA
CGTTGCTGGCCGTACATTTGTACGGCTCCGCAGTGGATGGCGGCCTGAAGCCACACAGTGATATTGATTT
GCTGGTTACGGTGACCGTAAGGCTTGATGAAACAACGCGGCGAGCTTTGATCAACGACCTTTTGGAAACT
TCGGCTTCCCCTGGAGAGAGCGAGATTCTCCGCGCTGTAGAAGTCACCATTGTTGTGCACGACGACATCA
TTCCGTGGCGTTATCCAGCTAAGCGCGAACTGCAATTTGGAGAATGGCAGCGCAATGACATTCTTGCAGG
TATCTTCGAGCCAGCCACGATCGACATTGATCTGGCTATCTTGCTGACAAAAGCAAGAGAACATAGCGTT
GCCTTGGTAGGTCCAGCGGCGGAGGAACTCTTTGATCCGGTTCCTGAACAGGATCTATTTGAGGCGCTAA
ATGAAACCTTAACGCTATGGAACTCGCCGCCCGACTGGGCTGGCGATGAGCGAAATGTAGTGCTTACGTT
GTCCCGCATTTGGTACAGCGCAGTAACCGGCAAAATCGCGCCGAAGGATGTCGCTGCCGACTGGGCAATG
GAGCGCCTGCCGGCCCAGTATCAGCCCGTCATACTTGAAGCTAGACAGGCTTATCTTGGACAAGAAGAAG
ATCGCTTGGCCTCGCGCGCAGATCAGTTGGAAGAATTTGTCCACTACGTGAAAGGCGAGATCACCAAGGT
AGTCGGCAAATAATGTCTAGCTAGAAATTCGTTCAAGCCGACGCCGCTTCGCGGCGCGGCTTAACTCAAG
CGTTAGATGCACTAAGCACATAATTGCTCACAGCCAAACTATCAGGTCAAGTCTGCTTTTATTATTTTTA
AGCGTGCATAATAAGCCCTACACAAATTGGGAGATATATCATGCATGACCAAAATCCCTTAACGTGAGTT
TTCGTTCCACTGAGCGTCAGACCCCGTAGAAAAGATCAAAGGATCTTCTTGAGATCCTTTTTTTCTGCGC
GTAATCTGCTGCTTGCAAACAAAAAAACCACCGCTACCAGCGGTGGTTTGTTTGCCGGATCAAGAGCTAC
CAACTCTTTTTCCGAAGGTAACTGGCTTCAGCAGAGCGCAGATACCAAATACTGTCCTTCTAGTGTAGCC
GTAGTTAGGCCACCACTTCAAGAACTCTGTAGCACCGCCTACATACCTCGCTCTGCTAATCCTGTTACCA
GTGGCTGCTGCCAGTGGCGATAAGTCGTGTCTTACCGGGTTGGACTCAAGACGATAGTTACCGGATAAGG
CGCAGCGGTCGGGCTGAACGGGGGGTTCGTGCACACAGCCCAGCTTGGAGCGAACGACCTACACCGAACT
GAGATACCTACAGCGTGAGCTATGAGAAAGCGCCACGCTTCCCGAAGGGAGAAAGGCGGACAGGTATCCG
GTAAGCGGCAGGGTCGGAACAGGAGAGCGCACGAGGGAGCTTCCAGGGGGAAACGCCTGGTATCTTTATA
GTCCTGTCGGGTTTCGCCACCTCTGACTTGAGCGTCGATTTTTGTGATGCTCGTCAGGGGGGCGGAGCCT
ATGGAAAAACGCCAGCAACGCGGCCTTTTTACGGTTCCTGGCCTTTTGCTGGCCTTTTGCTCACATGTTC
TTTCCTGCGTTATCCCCTGATTCTGTGGATAACCGTATTACCGCCTTTGAGTGAGCTGATACCGCTCGCC
GCAGCCGAACGACCGAGCGCAGCGAGTCAGTGAGCGAGGAAGCGGAAGAGCGCCTGATGCGGTATTTTCT
CCTTACGCATCTGTGCGGTATTTCACACCGCATATGGTGCACTCTCAGTACAATCTGCTCTGATGCCGCA
TAGTTAAGCCAGTATACACTCCGCTATCGCTACGTGACTGGGTCATGGCTGCGCCCCGACACCCGCCAAC
ACCCGCTGACGCGCCCTGACGGGCTTGTCTGCTCCCGGCATCCGCTTACAGACAAGCTGTGACCGTCTCC
GGGAGCTGCATGTGTCAGAGGTTTTCACCGTCATCACCGAAACGCGCGAGGCAGGGTGCCTTGATGTGGG
CGCCGGCGGTCGAGTGGCGACGGCGCGGCTTGTCCGCGCCCTGGTAGATTGCCTGGCCGTAGGCCAGCCA
TTTTTGAGCGGCCAGCGGCCGCGATAGGCCGACGCGAAGCGGCGGGGCGTAGGGAGCGCAGCGACCGAAG
GGTAGGCGCTTTTTGCAGCTCTTCGGCTGTGCGCTGGCCAGACAGTTATGCACAGGCCAGGCGGGTTTTA
AGAGTTTTAATAAGTTTTAAAGAGTTTTAGGCGGAAAAATCGCCTTTTTTCTCTTTTATATCAGTCACTT
ACATGTGTGACCGGTTCCCAATGTACGGCTTTGGGTTCCCAATGTACGGGTTCCGGTTCCCAATGTACGG
CTTTGGGTTCCCAATGTACGTGCTATCCACAGGAAAGAGACCTTTTCGACCTTTTTCCCCTGCTAGGGCA
ATTTGCCCTAGCATCTGCTCCGTACATTAGGAACCGGCGGATGCTTCGCCCTCGATCAGGTTGCGGTAGC
GCATGACTAGGATCGGGCCAGCCTGCCCCGCCTCCTCCTTCAAATCGTACTCCGGCAGGTCATTTGACCC
GATCAGCTTGCGCACGGTGAAACAGAACTTCTTGAACTCTCCGGCGCTGCCACTGCGTTCGTAGATCGTC
TTGAACAACCATCTGGCTTCTGCCTTGCCTGCGGCGCGGCGTGCCAGGCGGTAGAGAAAACGGCCGATGC
CGGGATCGATCAAAAAGTAATCGGGGTGAACCGTCAGCACGTCCGGGTTCTTGCCTTCTGTGATCTCGCG
GTACATCCAATCAGCTAGCTCGATCTCGATGTACTCCGGCCGCCCGGTTTCGCTCTTTACGATCTTGTAG
CGGCTAATCAAGGCTTCACCCTCGGATACCGTCACCAGGCGGCCGTTCTTGGCCTTCTTCGTACGCTGCA
TGGCAACGTGCGTGGTGTTTAACCGAATGCAGGTTTCTACCAGGTCGTCTTTCTGCTTTCCGCCATCGGC
TCGCCGGCAGAACTTGAGTACGTCCGCAACGTGTGGACGGAACACGCGGCCGGGCTTGTCTCCCTTCCCT
TCCCGGTATCGGTTCATGGATTCGGTTAGATGGGAAACCGCCATCAGTACCAGGTCGTAATCCCACACAC
TGGCCATGCCGGCCGGCCCTGCGGAAACCTCTACGTGCCCGTCTGGAAGCTCGTAGCGGATCACCTCGCC
AGCTCGTCGGTCACGCTTCGACAGACGGAAAACGGCCACGTCCATGATGCTGCGACTATCGCGGGTGCCC
ACGTCATAGAGCATCGGAACGAAAAAATCTGGTTGCTCGTCGCCCTTGGGCGGCTTCCTAATCGACGGCG
CACCGGCTGCCGGCGGTTGCCGGGATTCTTTGCGGATTCGATCAGCGGCCGCTTGCCACGATTCACCGGG
GCGTGCTTCTGCCTCGATGCGTTGCCGCTGGGCGGCCTGCGCGGCCTTCAACTTCTCCACCAGGTCATCA
CCCAGCGCCGCGCCGATTTGTACCGGGCCGGATGGTTTGCGACCGCTCACGCCGATTCCTCGGGCTTGGG
GGTTCCAGTGCCATTGCAGGGCCGGCAGACAACCCAGCCGCTTACGCCTGGCCAACCGCCCGTTCCTCCA
CACATGGGGCATTCCACGGCGTCGGTGCCTGGTTGTTCTTGATTTTCCATGCCGCCTCCTTTAGCCGCTA
AAATTCATCTACTCATTTATTCATTTGCTCATTTACTCTGGTAGCTGCGCGATGTATTCAGATAGCAGCT
CGGTAATGGTCTTGCCTTGGCGTACCGCGTACATCTTCAGCTTGGTGTGATCCTCCGCCGGCAACTGAAA
GTTGACCCGCTTCATGGCTGGCGTGTCTGCCAGGCTGGCCAACGTTGCAGCCTTGCTGCTGCGTGCGCTC
GGACGGCCGGCACTTAGCGTGTTTGTGCTTTTGCTCATTTTCTCTTTACCTCATTAACTCAAATGAGTTT
TGATTTAATTTCAGCGGCCAGCGCCTGGACCTCGCGGGCAGCGTCGCCCTCGGGTTCTGATTCAAGAACG
GTTGTGCCGGCGGCGGCAGTGCCTGGGTAGCTCACGCGCTGCGTGATACGGGACTCAAGAATGGGCAGCT
CGTACCCGGCCAGCGCCTCGGCAACCTCACCGCCGATGCGCGTGCCTTTGATCGCCCGCGACACGACAAA
GGCCGCTTGTAGCCTTCCATCCGTGACCTCAATGCGCTGCTTAACCAGCTCCACCAGGTCGGCGGTGGCC
CATATGTCGTAAGGGCTTGGCTGCACCGGAATCAGCACGAAGTCGGCTGCCTTGATCGCGGACACAGCCA
AGTCCGCCGCCTGGGGCGCTCCGTCGATCACTACGAAGTCGCGCCGGCCGATGGCCTTCACGTCGCGGTC
AATCGTCGGGCGGTCGATGCCGACAACGGTTAGCGGTTGATCTTCCCGCACGGCCGCCCAATCGCGGGCA
CTGCCCTGGGGATCGGAATCGACTAACAGAACATCGGCCCCGGCGAGTTGCAGGGCGCGGGCTAGATGGG
TTGCGATGGTCGTCTTGCCTGACCCGCCTTTCTGGTTAAGTACAGCGATAACCTTCATGCGTTCCCCTTG
CGTATTTGTTTATTTACTCATCGCATCATATACGCAGCGACCGCATGACGCAAGCTGTTTTACTCAAATA
CACATCACCTTTTTAGACGGCGGCGCTCGGTTTCTTCAGCGGCCAAGCTGGCCGGCCAGGCCGCCAGCTT
GGCATCAGACAAACCGGCCAGGATTTCATGCAGCCGCACGGTTGAGACGTGCGCGGGCGGCTCGAACACG
TACCCGGCCGCGATCATCTCCGCCTCGATCTCTTCGGTAATGAAAAACGGTTCGTCCTGGCCGTCCTGGT
GCGGTTTCATGCTTGTTCCTCTTGGCGTTCATTCTCGGCGGCCGCCAGGGCGTCGGCCTCGGTCAATGCG
TCCTCACGGAAGGCACCGCGCCGCCTGGCCTCGGTGGGCGTCACTTCCTCGCTGCGCTCAAGTGCGCGGT
ACAGGGTCGAGCGATGCACGCCAAGCAGTGCAGCCGCCTCTTTCACGGTGCGGCCTTCCTGGTCGATCAG
CTCGCGGGCGTGCGCGATCTGTGCCGGGGTGAGGGTAGGGCGGGGGCCAAACTTCACGCCTCGGGCCTTG
GCGGCCTCGCGCCCGCTCCGGGTGCGGTCGATGATTAGGGAACGCTCGAACTCGGCAATGCCGGCGAACA
CGGTCAACACCATGCGGCCGGCCGGCGTGGTGGTGTCGGCCCACGGCTCTGCCAGGCTACGCAGGCCCGC
GCCGGCCTCCTGGATGCGCTCGGCAATGTCCAGTAGGTCGCGGGTGCTGCGGGCCAGGCGGTCTAGCCTG
GTCACTGTCACAACGTCGCCAGGGCGTAGGTGGTCAAGCATCCTGGCCAGCTCCGGGCGGTCGCGCCTGG
TGCCGGTGATCTTCTCGGAAAACAGCTTGGTGCAGCCGGCCGCGTGCAGTTCGGCCCGTTGGTTGGTCAA
GTCCTGGTCGTCGGTGCTGACGCGGGCATAGCCCAGCAGGCCAGCGGCGGCGCTCTTGTTCATGGCGTAA
TGTCTCCGGTTCTAGTCGCAAGTATTCTACTTTATGCGACTAAAACACGCGACAAGAAAACGCCAGGAAA
AGGGCAGGGCGGCAGCCTGTCGCGTAACTTAGGACTTGTGCGACATGTCGTTTTCAGAAGACGGCTGCAC
TGAACGTCAGAAGCCGACTGCACTATAGCAGCGGAGGGGTTGGATCAAAGTACTTTGATCCCGAGGGGAA
CCCTGTGGTTGGCATGCACATACAAATGGACGAACGGATAAACCT
