>Addgene plasmid #74808 | pGWB414 | addgene partial sequence | sequence record 162880 | ccdB-Fwd 5'-GCATGATGACCACCGATATG-3'
TGATCTCAGCCACCGCGAAAATGACATCAAAAACGCCATTAACCTGATGTTCTGGGGAATATAAATGTCA
GGCTCCCTTATACACAGCCAGTCTGCAGGTCGACCATAGTGACTGGATATGTTGTGTTTTACAGTATTAT
GTAGTCTGTTTTTTATGCAAAATCTAATTTAATATATTGATATTTATATCATTTTACGTTTCTCGTTCAG
CTTTCTTGTACAAAGTGGTTGATAACAGCGGGTTAATTAACATCTTTTACCCATACGATGTTCCTGACTA
TGCGGGCTATCCCTATGACGTCCCGGACTATGCAGGATCCTATCCATATGACGTTCCAGATTACGCTGCT
CAGTGCAGCGCTTAGAGCTCGAATTTCCCCGATCGTTCAAACATTTGGC
